Addgene plasmid #48090: pGEX-5x3-hMeCP2-delN256-G273X
Purpose: Bacterial expression of GST tagged AT-Hook2-G273X
Depositing lab: Huda Zoghbi. Depositing organization: Baylor College of Medicine. Publication: An AT-hook domain in MeCP2 determines the clinical course of Rett syndrome and related disorders. Baker SA, Chen L, Wilkins AD, Yu P, Lichtarge O, Zoghbi HY. Cell. 2013 Feb 28;152(5):984-96. doi: 10.1016/j.cell.2013.01.038. PubMed 23452848.
Backbone
  Vector backbone: pGEX-5x3
  Backbone size w/o insert (bp): 4974
  Vector type: Bacterial Expression
Growth in bacteria
  Bacterial resistance: Ampicillin, 100 μg/mL
  Growth temperature: 37°C
  Growth strain: DH5alpha
  Copy number: High Copy
Gene/Insert
  Gene/Insert name: Methyl-CpG Binding Protein 2 (Rett Syndrome) (alt name: MeCP2)
  Species: H. sapiens (human)
  Mutation: deleted the N-terminal 256 codons, expresses AT-Hook G273X
  Entrez Gene: MECP2 (a.k.a. AUTSX3, MRX16, MRX79, MRXS13, MRXSL, PPMX, RS, RTS, RTT)
  Tag / fusion protein: GST (N terminal on insert)
  Cloning method: Unknown
  Sequencing primers: 5′ pGEX Fwd
Terms and licenses: Academic/Nonprofit Terms; Industry Terms: Not Available to Industry
How to cite: pGEX-5x3-hMeCP2-delN256-G273X was a gift from Huda Zoghbi (Addgene plasmid # 48090 ; http://n2t.net/addgene:48090 ; RRID:Addgene_48090)
