[The description below was written by a language model from this plasmid's Addgene catalogue record.]
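Description:
pGEX-5x3-hMeCP2-delN256-G273X is a bacterial expression plasmid built on the pGEX-5x3 backbone (about 5 kb without insert) for producing a glutathione S-transferase fusion of a small fragment of human methyl-CpG binding protein 2 (MECP2). It is maintained in E. coli as a high-copy plasmid under ampicillin selection. No feature table accompanies the record, so the promoter and other backbone elements are not explicitly listed. Vectors of the pGEX series generally drive the GST fusion from an IPTG-inducible tac promoter with a plasmid-borne lacI repressor, and the 5X versions place a Factor Xa cleavage site between GST and the cloned protein.

The insert is a truncated human MeCP2 coding sequence in which the N-terminal 256 codons have been deleted and which ends at the G273X nonsense mutation. The expressed product is therefore a short peptide spanning roughly residues 257 to 272, fused at its N terminus to GST. The record describes this as the AT-Hook2 region in its G273X form, meaning the portion of this AT-hook-type DNA-binding motif that remains in a protein terminated at that position. The cloning method is not recorded.

The stated purpose is bacterial expression of the GST-tagged AT-Hook2-G273X fragment. The GST moiety permits affinity purification on glutathione resin. The associated work concerns how an AT-hook domain in MeCP2 influences the clinical course of Rett syndrome and related disorders. The purified fragment is therefore plausibly intended for in vitro biochemical comparison of truncation variants, although the record does not list specific assays.
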