>Addgene plasmid #48090 | pGEX-5x3-hMeCP2-delN256-G273X | addgene partial sequence | sequence record 82592 | pGEX-5 5'-GGGCTGGCAAGCCACGTTTGGTG-3'
TCGGATCTGATCGAAGGTCGTGGGATCCCCAGGAATTCAGCTGAGGCCGACCCTCAGGCCATTCCCAAGA
AACGGGGCCGAAAGCCGTAGAGTGTGGTGGCAGCCGCTGCCGCCGAGGCCAAAAAGAAAGCCGTGAAGGA
GTCTTCTATCCGATCTGTGCAGGAGACCGTACTCCCCATCAAGAAGCGCAAGACCCGGGAGACGGTCAGC
ATCGAGGTCAAGGAAGTGGTGAAGCCCCTGCTGGTGTCCACCCTCGGTGAGAAGAGCGGGAAAGGACTGA
AGACCTGTAAGAGCCCTGGGCGGAAAAGCAAGGAGAGCAGCCCCAAGGGGCGCAGCAGCAGCGCCTCCTC
ACCCCCCAAGAAGGAGCACCACCACCATCACCACCACTCAGAGTCCCCAAAGGCCCCCGTGCCACTGCTC
CCACCCCTGCCCCCACCTCCACCTGAGCCCGAGAGCTCCGAGGACCCCACCAGCCCCCCTGAGCCCCAGG
ACTTGAGCAGCAGCGTCTGCAAAGAGGAGAAGATGCCCAGAGGAGGCTCACTGGAGAGCGACGGCTGCCC
CAAGGAGCCAGCTAAGACTCAGCCCGCGGTTGCCACCGCCGCCACGGCCGCAGAAAAGTACAAACACCGA
GGGGAGGGAGAGCGCAAAGACATTGTTTCATCCTCCATGCCAAGGCCAAACAGAGAGGAGCCTGTGGACA
GCCGGACGCCCGTGACCGAGAGAGTTAGCGCAGAACAGAAACTGATCTCTGAAGAAGACCTGCATCATCA
CCATCACCACTGACTCGAGCGGCCGCATCGTGACTGACTGACGATCTGCCTCGCGCGTTTCGGTGATGAC
GGTGAAAACCTCTGACACATGCAGCTCCCGGAGACGGTCACAGCTTGTCTGTAAGCGGATGCCGGGAGCA
GACAAGC
